Addgene plasmid #197589: mARGAna (cassette 2, transient)
Purpose: Second-generation mammalian acoustic reporter gene derived from Anabaena
Depositing lab: Mikhail Shapiro. Depositing organization: California Institute of Technology. Publication: Genomically mined acoustic reporter genes for real-time in vivo monitoring of tumors and tumor-homing bacteria. Hurt RC, Buss MT, Duan M, Wong K, You MY, Sawyer DP, Swift MB, Dutka P, Barturen-Larrea P, Mittelstein DR, Jin Z, Abedi MH, Farhadi A, Deshpande R, Shapiro MG. Nat Biotechnol. 2023 Jan 2. doi: 10.1038/s41587-022-01581-y. PubMed 36593411.
Backbone
  Vector backbone: PB-CMV-MCS-EF1α-GFP
  Backbone manufacturer: System Biosciences
  Total vector size (bp): 10484
  Modifications to backbone: Deleted CMV promotor and MCS
  Vector type: Mammalian Expression
Growth in bacteria
  Bacterial resistance: Ampicillin, 100 μg/mL
  Growth temperature: 30°C
  Growth strain: NEB Stable
  Copy number: High Copy
Gene/Insert
  Gene/Insert name: mARGAna (cassette 2) (alt name: Second-generation mammalian acoustic reporter gene (cassette 2))
  Species: Anabaena flos-aquae (Dolichospermum flos-aquae) CCAP 1403/13F
  Insert size (bp): 10484
Terms and licenses: Academic/Nonprofit Terms; Industry Terms: Not Available to Industry
How to cite: mARGAna (cassette 2, transient) was a gift from Mikhail Shapiro (Addgene plasmid # 197589 ; http://n2t.net/addgene:197589 ; RRID:Addgene_197589)
