[The description below was written by a language model from this plasmid's Addgene catalogue record and pLannotate feature annotations shown in this document.]
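Description:
mARGAna (cassette 2, transient) is a mammalian expression plasmid of about 10.5 kb that carries part of a second-generation mammalian acoustic reporter gene system derived from the gas vesicle gene cluster of Anabaena flos-aquae (Dolichospermum flos-aquae). The catalogue lists the backbone as the PB-CMV-MCS-EF1α-GFP piggyBac vector with its CMV promoter and MCS deleted. However, the annotated feature table shows no piggyBac terminal repeats or EF1α promoter, which fits the "transient" designation but is not explained in the record. The plasmid is propagated in E. coli through a high-copy ColE1/pUC-type origin and selected with ampicillin via β-lactamase. An f1 origin, small lacI/lacZα remnants and a single loxP site are also present in the backbone.

The payload appears to be one long transcription unit. A CMV enhancer with a truncated CMV-type promoter sits upstream of a series of gas vesicle assembly genes annotated as gvpN, gvpJ, gvpK and gvpF/L, followed further downstream by the green fluorescent protein Emerald. Sizeable unannotated gaps lie between gvpJ and gvpK and between gvpF/L and Emerald. These may hold further gvp coding sequences and whatever elements link the reading frames, but the record does not identify them. The 3′ end carries SV40 intron and large T fragments, a WPRE to enhance transcript stability and expression, and the human growth hormone polyadenylation signal.

As the "cassette 2" name implies, this plasmid is meant to be used with at least one companion cassette, whose contents are not described here. Together they allow mammalian cells to produce gas vesicles, gas-filled protein nanostructures that serve as acoustic reporters. Emerald fluorescence provides a readout of transfection and expression.
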