Features (pLannotate 1.2.2; 22 found; start..end, strand, type, name):
      1..589     +  rep_origin     ori: high-copy-number ColE1/pMB1/pBR322/pUC origin of replication
    778..1081    +  enhancer       CMV enhancer: human cytomegalovirus immediate early enhancer
   1154..1171    -  promoter       CMV promoter (fragment): human cytomegalovirus (CMV) immediate early promoter
   1234..1285    +  promoter       CMVd2 promoter: truncated human cytomegalovirus (CMV) immediate early promoter that yields moderately reduced expression relative to the full-length promoter
   1381..2382    +  CDS            gvpN (sequence withheld): GVPN_DOLFA - Protein inferred from homology: Swiss-Prot protein existence level 3. From Dolichospermum flosaquae (Anabaena flos-aquae).
   2455..2835    +  CDS            gvpJ (fragment): GVPJ_NOSS1 - Protein inferred from homology: Swiss-Prot protein existence level 3. Gas vesicles are small, hollow, gas filled protein structures that are found in several microbial planktonic microorganisms. They allow the positioning of the organism at the favorable depth for growth. This protein could be important for the shape determination of the gas vesicle. From Nostoc sp. (strain PCC 7120 / SAG 25.82 / UTEX 2576).
   3280..3741    +  CDS            gvpK: GVPK_DOLFA - Protein predicted: Swiss-Prot protein existence level 4. May play a structural or regulatory role in gas vesicle synthesis. From Dolichospermum flosaquae (Anabaena flos-aquae).
   3820..4551    +  CDS            gvpFL: GVPL_DOLFA - Protein predicted: Swiss-Prot protein existence level 4. May play a structural or regulatory role in gas vesicle synthesis. From Dolichospermum flosaquae (Anabaena flos-aquae).
   6232..6945    +  CDS            Emerald: Emerald is a basic (constitutively fluorescent) green fluorescent protein published in 1998, derived from Aequorea victoria. It is reported to be a very rapidly-maturing weak dimer.
   7037..7055    -  promoter       T7 promoter: promoter for bacteriophage T7 RNA polymerase
   7069..7183    +  intron         large T intron (fragment): SV40 (simian virus 40) large T antigen intron
   7257..7282    +  intron         small t intron (fragment): SV40 (simian virus 40) small t antigen intron
   7282..7419    +  CDS            large T antigen (fragment): large T antigen from SV40 (simian virus 40)
   7450..8038    +  misc_feature   WPRE: woodchuck hepatitis virus posttranscriptional regulatory element
   8058..8534    +  polyA_signal   hGH poly(A) signal: human growth hormone polyadenylation signal
   8549..8598    -  CDS            lacI (fragment): lac repressor; lacI; The lac repressor binds to the lac operator to inhibit transcription in E. coli. This inhibition can be relieved by adding lactose or isopropyl-β-D-thiogalactopyranoside (IPTG).
   8598..8665    +  CDS            lacZα (fragment): LacZα fragment of β-galactosidase; lacZ fragment
   8670..9124    +  rep_origin     f1 ori (sequence partly withheld): f1 bacteriophage origin of replication; arrow indicates direction of (+) strand synthesis
   9150..9206    +  promoter       AmpR promoter (fragment): bla
   9359..9410    +  promoter       AmpR promoter (fragment): bla
   9411..10271   +  CDS            AmpR: β-lactamase; bla; confers resistance to ampicillin, carbenicillin, and related antibiotics
  10373..10406   -  protein_bind   loxP: Cre-mediated recombination occurs in the 8-bp core sequence (GCATACAT). Cre recombinase
>Addgene plasmid #197589 | mARGAna (cassette 2, transient) | addgene full sequence | sequence record 387895 | Addgene NGS Result
TTGAGATCCTTTTTTTCTGCGCGTAATCTGCTGCTTGCAAACAAAAAAACCACCGCTACCAGCGGTGGTT
TGTTTGCCGGATCAAGAGCTACCAACTCTTTTTCCGAAGGTAACTGGCTTCAGCAGAGCGCAGATACCAA
ATACTGTTCTTCTAGTGTAGCCGTAGTTAGGCCACCACTTCAAGAACTCTGTAGCACCGCCTACATACCT
CGCTCTGCTAATCCTGTTACCAGTGGCTGCTGCCAGTGGCGATAAGTCGTGTCTTACCGGGTTGGACTCA
AGACGATAGTTACCGGATAAGGCGCAGCGGTCGGGCTGAACGGGGGGTTCGTGCACACAGCCCAGCTTGG
AGCGAACGACCTACACCGAACTGAGATACCTACAGCGTGAGCTATGAGAAAGCGCCACGCTTCCCGAAGG
GAGAAAGGCGGACAGGTATCCGGTAAGCGGCAGGGTCGGAACAGGAGAGCGCACGAGGGAGCTTCCAGGG
GGAAACGCCTGGTATCTTTATAGTCCTGTCGGGTTTCGCCACCTCTGACTTGAGCGTCGATTTTTGTGAT
GCTCGTCAGGGGGGCGGAGCCTATGGAAAAACGCCAGCAACGCGGCCTTTTTACGGTTCCTGGCCTTTTG
CTGGCCTTTTGCTCACATGTTCTTTCCTGCGTTATTCTTTCCTGCGTTATCCCCTGATTCTGTGGATAAC
CGTATTACCGCCTTTGAGTGAGCTGATACCGCTCGCCGCAGCCGAACGACCGAGCGCAGCCCATATATGG
AGTTCCGCGTTACATAACTTACGGTAAATGGCCCGCCTGGCTGACCGCCCAACGACCCCCGCCCATTGAC
GTCAATAATGACGTATGTTCCCATAGTAACGCCAATAGGGACTTTCCATTGACGTCAATGGGTGGAGTAT
TTACGGTAAACTGCCCACTTGGCAGTACATCAAGTGTATCATATGCCAAGTACGCCCCCTATTGACGTCA
ATGACGGTAAATGGCCCGCCTGGCATTATGCCCAGTACATGACCTTATGGGACTTTCCTACTTGGCAGTA
CATCTACGTATTAGTCATCGCTATTACCATGCTGATGCGGTTTTGGCAGTACATCAATGGGCGTGGATAG
CGGTTTGACTCACGGGGATTTCCAAGTCTCCACCCCATTGACGTCAATGGGAGTTTGTTTTGGCACCAAA
ATCAACGGGACTTTCCAAAATGTCGTAACAACTCCGCCCCATTGACGCAAATGGGCGGTAGGCGTGTACG
GTGGGAGGTCTATATAAGCAGAGCTGGTTTAGTGAACCGTCAGATCAGATCTTTGTCGATCCTACCATCC
ACTCGACACACCCGCCAGCGGCCGCTGCGAGGGTCTCCGCCACCATG
[1005 nt withheld, positions 1378-2382]
GGAGCGCCAGGTTCCGGGGCTACTAACTTCAGCCTCCTTAAACAGGCTGGCGATGTGGAAGAAAATCCCG
GACCAGTGCTGCCCACCAGACCCCAGACCAACAGCAGCCGGACCATCAACACCAGCACCCAGGGCAGCAC
CCTGGCCGACATCCTGGAAAGAGTGCTGGACAAGGGCATCGTGATCGCCGGGGACATCAGCATCTCTATC
GCCAGCACCGAGCTGGTGCACATCCGGATCAGACTGCTGATCTCCAGCGTGGACAAGGCCAAAGAGATGG
GCATCAACTGGTGGGAGAGCGACCCCTACCTGAGCACCAAGGCCCAGAGACTGGTGGAAGAGAACCAGCA
GCTCCAGCACAGACTGGAAAGCCTGGAAGCCAAGCTGAACAGCCTGACCAGCAGCAGCGTGAAAGAGGAA
ATCCCCCTGGCCGCCGACGTGAAGGACGACCTGTATCAGACCAGCGCCAAGATCCCCAGCCCCGTGGATA
CCCCTATCGAGGTGCTGGACTTCCAGGCCCAGTCTAGCGGCGGCACACCCCCTTACGTGAACACCTCTAT
GGAAATACTGGATTTTCAGGCTCAGACCTCCGCCGAGAGCAGCAGCCCTGTGGGCTCTACCGTGGAAATA
CTGGACTTCCAGGCACAGACAAGCGAGGAATCCAGCTCCCCCGTGGTGTCCACAGTGGAAATACTGGATT
TCCAGGCCCAGACTTCTGAAGAGTCCAGCTCTCCAGTGGGAAGCACTGTGGAAATACTGGACTTTCAGGC
CCAGACCAGTGAAGAGATCCCCAGCTCTGTGGACCCCGCCATCGATGTGGGTGCCCCGGGATCTGGCGCA
ACAAATTTTAGTCTCCTCAAGCAGGCAGGAGATGTCGAGGAAAACCCTGGACCCGTGGTGTGCACCCCTG
CCGAGAACTTCAACAACAGCCTGACAATCGCCAGCAAGCCCAAGAACGAGGCCGGACTGGCTCCTCTGCT
GCTGACCGTGCTGGAACTCGTGCGGCAGCTGATGGAAGCCCAAGTGATCCGGCGGATGGAAGAGGACCTG
CTGAGCGAGCCCGACCTGGAAAGAGCCGCCGATAGCCTCCAGAAGCTGGAAGAACAGATCCTGCACCTGT
GCGAGATGTTCGAGGTGGACCCCGCCGACCTGAACATCAACCTGGGCGAGATCGGCACCCTGCTGCCTAG
CAGCGGCAGCTACTATCCTGGCCAGCCAAGCAGCAGACCCTCTGTGCTGGAACTGCTGGACCGGCTGCTG
AACACCGGCATCGTGGTGGACGGCGAGATTGACCTGGGAATCGCCCAGATCGACCTGATCCACGCCAAGC
TGAGACTGGTGCTGACCTCCAAGCCCATCGGGGCACCTGGCTCAGGAGCGACCAACTTCTCATTGCTCAA
ACAAGCCGGAGATGTTGAGGAGAATCCAGGCCCTGTGAGCATCCCCCTGTACCTGTACGGCATCTTCCCC
AACACCATCCCCGAGACACTGGAACTGGAAGGCCTGGACAAGCAGCCCGTGCACAGCCAGGTGGTGGACG
AGTTCTGCTTCCTGTACAGCGAGGCCCGGCAGGAAAAGTACCTGGCCAGCAGACGGAACCTGCTGACCCA
CGAGAAGGTGCTGGAACAGACCATGCACGCCGGCTTCAGAGTGCTGCTGCCCCTGAGATTTGGCCTGGTC
GTGAAGGACTGGGAGACAATCATGAGCCAGCTGATCAACCCCCACAAGGACCAGCTGAACCAGCTGTTCC
AGAAGCTGGCCGGCAAGCGGGAAGTGTCCATCAAGATTTTCTGGGACGCCAAGGCCGAGCTTCAGACCAT
GATGGAAAGCCACCAGGACCTGAAGCAGCAGCGGGACAACATGGAAGGCAAGAAACTGAGCATGGAAGAA
GTGATCCAGATCGGGCAGCTGATCGAGATCAACCTGCTGGCCCGGAAGCAGGCCGTGATCGAGGTGTTCA
GCCAGGAACTGAACCCCTTCGCCCAGGAAATCGTGGTGTCCGACCCCATGACCGAGGAAATGATCTACAA
CGCCGCCTTCCTGATCCCCTGGGAGAGCGAGAGCGAGTTCAGCGAGCGGGTGGAAGTGATCGACCAGAAG
TTCGGCGACCGGCTGCGGATCAGATACAACAACTTCACCGCCCCCTACACCTTTGCCCAGCTGGACTCTG
GCGCTCCCGGGTCAGGTGCCACTAATTTTTCATTGTTGAAGCAAGCTGGGGATGTTGAAGAGAACCCAGG
GCCTGTGCTGACCAAACTCCTGCTGCTGCCCATCATGGGACCCCTGAATGGCGTCGTGTGGATCGCCGAG
CAGATCCAGGAACGGACCAACACCGAGTTCGACGCCCAGGAAAACCTGCACAAACAGCTGCTGAGCCTCC
AGCTGAGCTTCGACATCGGCGAGATCGGAGAGGAAGAGTTCGAGATTCAGGAAGAGGAAATCCTGCTGAA
GATCCAGGCCCTGGAAGAAGAGGCCCGGCTGGAACTGGAAGCCGAGCAGGAAGAAGCCAGACTGGAACTG
GAAGCTGAACAGGAAGATTTCGAGTACCCACCACAGTTCACCGCCGAAGTGAACAAGGATCAGCATCTGG
TGCTGCTGCCCGGTGCCCCGGGATCTGGCGCTACTAACTTCAGCCTCCTTAAACAGGCTGGCGATGTGGA
AGAAAATCCCGGACCAGTGGAACTGGAAAACCTGTACACCTACGCCTTTCTGGAAATCCCCAGCAGCCCC
CTGATCCTGCCTCAGGGCGCTGCTAATCAGGTGGTGCTGATCAACGGCACCGAGCTGGCCGCCATCGTGG
AACCTGGCATCTTCCTGGAATCCTTCCAGAACAACGACGAGAAGATCATCCAGATGGCCCTGAGCCACGA
CAGAGTGATCTGCGAGCTGTTCCAGCAGATCACCGTGCTGCCCCTGAGATTCGGCACCTACTTCACCAGC
ACCAACAACCTGCTGAACCACCTGAAGTCCCACGAGAAAGAGTACCAGAACAAGCTGGAAAAGATCAACG
GGAAGAACGAGTTCACCCTGAAGCTGATCCCCCGGATGATCGAGGAAATCGTGCCCTCTGAGGGCGGAGG
CAAGGACTACTTCCTGGCCAAGAAGCAGCGCTACCAGAATCAGAACAACTTCTCTATCGCCCAGGCCGCC
GAGAAGCAGAACCTGATCGACCTGATCACCAAAGTGAACCAGCTGCCCGTGGTGGTGCAGGAACAGGAAG
AACAGATCCAAATCTACCTGCTGGTGTCCTGCCAGGATAAGACCCTGCTGCTGGAACAGTTCCTGACCTG
GCAGAAAGCCTGCCCCAAGTGGGATCTGCTGCTGGGCGACTGCCTGCCCCCCTACCACTTTATCGGAGCG
CCAGGTTCCGGGGCAACAAATTTTAGTCTCCTCAAGCAGGCAGGAGATGTCGAGGAAAACCCTGGACCCG
TGATCAAGAACATCCAGGTGTTCTTTATGAAAACCATCAGCAACCGGTCCATCAGCCGGGCCAAGATCAG
CACCATGCCCAGACCTAAGAGCGACGCCAGCAGCCAGCTGGACCTGTACAAGATGGTCACCGAGAAGCAG
AGAATCCAGCGGGATATGTACAGCATCAAAGAACGGATGGGCCTGCTCCAGCAGCGGCTGGACATCCTGA
ACCAGCAGATCGAGGCCACCGAGAAAACCATCCACAAGCTGCGGCAGCCCCACAGCAACACCGCCCAGAA
TATCGTGCGGAGCAACATCTTCGTGGAAAGCAACAACTACCAGACCTTCGAGGTGGAATACGGGGCACCT
GGCTCAGGAGCCACTAATTTTTCATTGTTGAAGCAAGCTGGGGATGTTGAAGAGAACCCAGGGCCTGTGG
TGTCCAAGGGCGAGGAACTGTTCACCGGCGTGGTGCCCATCCTGGTGGAACTGGATGGCGACGTGAACGG
CCACAAGTTCAGCGTGTCCGGCGAGGGCGAAGGCGACGCCACATACGGAAAGCTGACCCTGAAGTTCATC
TGCACCACCGGCAAGCTGCCCGTGCCTTGGCCTACCCTCGTGACCACACTGACCTACGGCGTGCAGTGCT
TCGCCAGATACCCCGACCACATGAAGCAGCACGATTTCTTCAAGAGCGCCATGCCCGAGGGCTACGTGCA
GGAACGGACCATCTTCTTCAAGGACGACGGCAACTACAAGACAAGAGCCGAAGTGAAGTTCGAGGGCGAC
ACCCTCGTGAACCGGATCGAGCTGAAGGGCATCGACTTCAAAGAGGATGGCAACATCCTGGGCCACAAGC
TGGAGTACAACTACAACAGCCACAAGGTGTACATCACCGCCGACAAGCAGAAAAACGGCATCAAAGTGAA
CTTCAAGACCCGGCACAACATCGAGGACGGCAGCGTGCAGCTGGCCGACCACTACCAGCAGAACACCCCC
ATCGGAGATGGCCCCGTGCTGCTGCCCGACAACCACTACCTGAGCACACAAAGCGCCCTGAGCAAGGACC
CCAACGAGAAGCGGGACCACATGGTGCTGCTGGAATTTGTGACCGCCGCTGGCATCACCCTGGGCATGGA
CGAGCTGTACAAGTGACTCGAGTCTAGAGGGCCCCGTGGCTGTAATCTAGAGGATCCCTCGAGGGGCCCA
AGCTTACGCGTGCATGCGACGTCATAGCTCTCTCCCTATAGTGAGTCGTATTATAAGCTAGCTTGGGATC
TTTGTGAAGGAACCTTACTTCTGTGGTGTGACATAATTGGACAAACTACCTACAGAGATTTAAAGCTCTA
AGGTAAATATAAAATTTTTAAGTGTATAATGTGTTAAACTAGCTGCATATGCTTGCTGCTTGAGAGTTTT
GCTTACTGAGTATGATTTATGAAAATATTATACACAGGAGCTAGTGATTCTAATTGTTTGTGTATTTTAG
ATTCACAGTCCCAAGGCTCATTTCAGGCCCCTCAGTCCTCACAGTCTGTTCATGATCATAATCAGCCATA
CCACATTTGTAGAGGTTTTACTTGCTTTAAAAAACCTCCCACACCTCCCCCTGAACCTGAAACATAAAAT
GAATGCAATTGTTGTTGTTCGTGGCTGAATCAACCTCTGGATTACAAAATTTGTGAAAGATTGACTGGTA
TTCTTAACTATGTTGCTCCTTTTACGCTATGTGGATACGCTGCTTTAATGCCTTTGTATCATGCTATTGC
TTCCCGTATGGCTTTCATTTTCTCCTCCTTGTATAAATCCTGGTTGCTGTCTCTTTATGAGGAGTTGTGG
CCCGTTGTCAGGCAACGTGGCGTGGTGTGCACTGTGTTTGCTGACGCAACCCCCACTGGTTGGGGCATTG
CCACCACCTGTCAGCTCCTTTCCGGGACTTTCGCTTTCCCCCTCCCTATTGCCACGGCGGAACTCATCGC
CGCCTGCCTTGCCCGCTGCTGGACAGGGGCTCGGCTGTTGGGCACTGACAATTCCGTGGTGTTGTCGGGG
AAATCATCGTCCTTTCCTTGGCTGCTCGCCTGTGTTGCCACCTGGATTCTGCGCGGGACGTCCTTCTGCT
ACGTCCCTTCGGCCCTCAATCCAGCGGACCTTCCTTCCCGCGGCCTGCTGCCGGCTCTGCGGCCTCTTCC
GCGTCTTCGCCTTCGCCCTCAGACGAGTCGGATCTCCCTTTGGGCCGCCTCCCCGCCAGAGACAATTAAC
TTCGCGGGTGGCATCCCTGTGACCCCTCCCCAGTGCCTCTCCTGGCCCTGGAAGTTGCCACTCCAGTGCC
CACCAGCCTTGTCCTAATAAAATTAAGTTGCATCATTTTGTCTGACTAGGTGTCCTTCTATAATATTATG
GGGTGGAGGGGGGTGGTATGGAGCAAGGGGCAAGTTGGGAAGACAACCTGTAGGGCCTGCGGGGTCTATT
GGGAACCAAGCTGGAGTGCAGTGGCACAATCTTGGCTCACTGCAATCTCCGCCTCCTGGGTTCAAGCGAT
TCTCCTGCCTCAGCCTCCCGAGTTGTTGGGATTCCAGGCATGCATGACCAGGCTCAGCTAATTTTTGTTT
TTTTGGTAGAGACGGGGTTTCACCATATTGGCCAGGCTGGTCTCCAACTCCTAATCTCAGGTGATCTACC
CACCTTGGCCTCCCAAATTGCTGGGATTACAGGCGTGAACCACTGCTCCCTTCCCTGTCCTTGAAGTTCT
CAGATCCTGCATTAATGAATCGGCCAACGCGCGGGGAGAGGCGGTTTGCGTATTGGCTGGCGTAATAGCG
AAGAGGCCCGCACCGATCGCCCTTCCCAACAGTTGCGCAGCCTGAATGGCGAATGGG
[124 nt withheld, positions 8670-8793]
C
[91 nt withheld, positions 8795-8885]
A
[49 nt withheld, positions 8887-8935]
CCTTTGACGTTGGAGTCCACGTTCTT
[37 nt withheld, positions 8962-8998]
ACCCTATCTCGGTCTATTCTTTTGATTTATAAGGGATTTTGCCGATTTCGGCCTATTGGTTAAAAAATGA
GCTGATTTAACAAAAATTTAACGCGAATTTTAACAAAATATTAACGCTTACAATTTAGGTGGCACTTTTC
GGGGAAATGTGCGCGGAACCCCTATTTGTTTATTTTTCTAAATACATTCAAATATGTATCCGCTCATGCC
AGGTCTTGGACTGGTGAGAACGGCTTGCTCGGCAGCTTCGATGTGTGCTGGAGGGAGAATAAAGGTCTAA
GATGTGCGATAGAGGGAAGTCGCATTGAATTATGTGCTGTGTAGGGATCGCTGGTATCAAATATGTGTGC
CCACCCCTGGCATGAGACAATAACCCTGATAAATGCTTCAATAATATTGAAAAAGGAAGAGTATGAGTAT
TCAACATTTCCGTGTCGCCCTTATTCCCTTTTTTGCGGCATTTTGCCTTCCTGTTTTTGCTCACCCAGAA
ACGCTGGTGAAAGTAAAAGATGCTGAAGATCAGTTGGGTGCACGAGTGGGTTACATCGAACTGGATCTCA
ACAGCGGTAAGATCCTTGAGAGTTTTCGCCCCGAAGAACGTTTTCCAATGATGAGCACTTTTAAAGTTCT
GCTATGTGGCGCGGTATTATCCCGTATTGACGCCGGGCAAGAGCAACTCGGTCGCCGCATACACTATTCT
CAGAATGACTTGGTTGAGTACTCACCAGTCACAGAAAAGCATCTTACGGATGGCATGACAGTAAGAGAAT
TATGCAGTGCTGCCATAACCATGAGTGATAACACTGCGGCCAACTTACTTCTGACAACGATCGGAGGACC
GAAGGAGCTAACCGCTTTTTTGCACAACATGGGGGATCATGTAACTCGCCTTGATCGTTGGGAACCGGAG
CTGAATGAAGCCATACCAAACGACGAGCGTGACACCACGATGCCTGTAGCAATGGCAACAACGTTGCGCA
AACTATTAACTGGCGAACTACTTACTCTAGCTTCCCGGCAACAATTAATAGACTGGATGGAGGCGGATAA
AGTTGCAGGACCACTTCTGCGCTCGGCCCTTCCGGCTGGCTGGTTTATTGCTGATAAATCTGGAGCCGGT
GAGCGTGGGTCTCGCGGTATCATTGCAGCACTGGGGCCAGATGGTAAGCCCTCCCGTATCGTAGTTATCT
ACACGACGGGGAGTCAGGCAACTATGGATGAACGAAATAGACAGATCGCTGAGATAGGTGCCTCACTGAT
TAAGCATTGGTAACTGTCAGACCAAGTTTACTCATATATACTTTAGATTGATTTAAAACTTCATTTTTAA
TTTAAAAGGATCTAGGTGAAGATCCTTTTTGATAATCTCATGCCATAACTTCGTATAATGTATGCTATAC
GAAGTTATGGCATGACCAAAATCCCTTAACGTGAGTTTTCGTTCCACTGAGCGTCAGACCCCGTAGAAAA
GATCAAAGGATCTTC
